>Addgene plasmid #44332 | pZac2.1 gfaABC1D-tdTomato | addgene full sequence | sequence record 201626 | Addgene NGS Result
AGCGCCCAATACGCAAACCGCCTCTCCCCGCGCGTTGGCCGATTCATTAATGCAGCTGGCACGACAGGTT
TCCCGACTGGAAAGCGGGCAGTGAGCGCAACGCAATTAATGTGAGTTAGCTCACTCATTAGGCACCCCAG
GCTTTACACTTTATGCTTCCGGCTCGTATGTTGTGTGGAATTGTGAGCGGATAACAATTTCACACAGGAA
ACAGCTATGACCATGATTACGCCAGATTTAATTAAGGCCTTAATTAGGCTGCGCGCTCGCTCGCTCACTG
AGGCCGCCCGGGCAAAGCCCGGGCGTCGGGCGACCTTTGGTCGCCCGGCCTCAGTGAGCGAGCGAGCGCG
CAGAGAGGGAGTGGCCAACTCCATCACTAGGGGTTCCTTGTAGTTAATGATTAACCCGCCATGCTACTTA
TCTACGTAGCCATGCTCTAGGAAGATCTAACATATCCTGGTGTGGAGTAGGGGACGCTGCTCTGACAGAG
GCTCGGGGGCCTGAGCTGGCTCTGTGAGCTGGGGAGGAGGCAGACAGCCAGGCCTTGTCTGCAAGCAGAC
CTGGCAGCATTGGGCTGGCCGCCCCCCAGGGCCTCCTCTTCATGCCCAGTGAATGACTCACCTTGGCACA
GACACAATGTTCGGGGTGGGCACAGTGCCTGCTTCCCGCCGCACCCCAGCCCCCCTCAAATGCCTTCCGA
GAAGCCCATTGAGCAGGGGGCTTGCATTGCACCCCAGCCTGACAGCCTGGCATCTTGGGATAAAAGCAGC
ACAGCCCCCTAGGGGCTGCCCTTGCTGTGTGGCGCCACCGGCGGTGGAGAACAAGGCTCTATTCAGCCTG
TGCCCAGGAAAGGGGATCAGGGGATGCCCAGGCATGGACAGTGGGTGGCAGGGGGGGAGAGGAGGGCTGT
CTGCTTCCCAGAAGTCCAAGGACACAAATGGGTGAGGGGAGAGCTCTCCCCATAGCTGGGCTGCGGCCCA
ACCCCACCCCCTCAGGCTATGCCAGGGGGTGTTGCCAGGGGCACCCGGGCATCGCCAGTCTAGCCCACTC
CTTCATAAAGCCCTCGCATCCCAGGAGCGAGCAGAGCCAGAGCAGGTTGGAGAGGAGACGCATCACCTCC
GCTGCTCGCAAGCTTTATTGCGGTAGTTTATCACAGTTAAATTGCTAACGCAGTCAGTGCTTCTGACACA
ACAGTCTCGAACTTAAGCTGCAGAAGTTGGTCGTGAGGCACTGGGCAGGTAAGTATCAAGGTTACAAGAC
AGGTTTAAGGAGACCAATAGAAACTGGGCTTGTCGAGACAGAGAAGACTCTTGCGTTTCTGATAGGCACC
TATTGGTCTTACTGACATCCACTTTGCCTTTCTCTCCACAGGTGTCCACTCCCAGTTCAATTACAGCTCT
TAAGGCTAGAGTACTTAATACGACTCACTATAGGCTAGCCTCGAGAATTCGCCACCATGGTGAGCAAGGG
CGAGGAGGTCATCAAAGAGTTCATGCGCTTCAAGGTGCGCATGGAGGGCTCCATGAACGGCCACGAGTTC
GAGATCGAGGGCGAGGGCGAGGGCCGCCCCTACGAGGGCACCCAGACCGCCAAGCTGAAGGTGACCAAGG
GCGGCCCCCTGCCCTTCGCCTGGGACATCCTGTCCCCCCAGTTCATGTACGGCTCCAAGGCGTACGTGAA
GCACCCCGCCGACATCCCCGATTACAAGAAGCTGTCCTTCCCCGAGGGCTTCAAGTGGGAGCGCGTGATG
AACTTCGAGGACGGCGGTCTGGTGACCGTGACCCAGGACTCCTCCCTGCAGGACGGCACGCTGATCTACA
AGGTGAAGATGCGCGGCACCAACTTCCCCCCCGACGGCCCCGTAATGCAGAAGAAGACCATGGGCTGGGA
GGCCTCCACCGAGCGCCTGTACCCCCGCGACGGCGTGCTGAAGGGCGAGATCCACCAGGCCCTGAAGCTG
AAGGACGGCGGCCACTACCTGGTGGAGTTCAAGACCATCTACATGGCCAAGAAGCCCGTGCAACTGCCCG
GCTACTACTACGTGGACACCAAGCTGGACATCACCTCCCACAACGAGGACTACACCATCGTGGAACAGTA
CGAGCGCTCCGAGGGCCGCCACCACCTGTTCCTGGGGCATGGCACCGGCAGCACCGGCAGCGGCAGCTCC
GGCACCGCCTCCTCCGAGGACAACAACATGGCCGTCATCAAAGAGTTCATGCGCTTCAAGGTGCGCATGG
AGGGCTCCATGAACGGCCACGAGTTCGAGATCGAGGGCGAGGGCGAGGGCCGCCCCTACGAGGGCACCCA
GACCGCCAAGCTGAAGGTGACCAAGGGCGGCCCCCTGCCCTTCGCCTGGGACATCCTGTCCCCCCAGTTC
ATGTACGGCTCCAAGGCGTACGTGAAGCACCCCGCCGACATCCCCGATTACAAGAAGCTGTCCTTCCCCG
AGGGCTTCAAGTGGGAGCGCGTGATGAACTTCGAGGACGGCGGTCTGGTGACCGTGACCCAGGACTCCTC
CCTGCAGGACGGCACGCTGATCTACAAGGTGAAGATGCGCGGCACCAACTTCCCCCCCGACGGCCCCGTA
ATGCAGAAGAAGACCATGGGCTGGGAGGCCTCCACCGAGCGCCTGTACCCCCGCGACGGCGTGCTGAAGG
GCGAGATCCACCAGGCCCTGAAGCTGAAGGACGGCGGCCACTACCTGGTGGAGTTCAAGACCATCTACAT
GGCCAAGAAGCCCGTGCAACTGCCCGGCTACTACTACGTGGACACCAAGCTGGACATCACCTCCCACAAC
GAGGACTACACCATCGTGGAACAGTACGAGCGCTCCGAGGGCCGCCACCACCTGTTCCTGTACGGCATGG
ACGAGCTGTACAAGTAGATTCTAGAGTCGACCCGGGCGGCCGCTTCGAGCAGACATGATAAGATACATTG
ATGAGTTTGGACAAACCACAACTAGAATGCAGTGAAAAAAATGCTTTATTTGTGAAATTTGTGATGCTAT
TGCTTTATTTGTAACCATTATAAGCTGCAATAAACAAGTTAACAACAACAATTGCATTCATTTTATGTTT
CAGGTTCAGGGGGAGATGTGGGAGGTTTTTTAAAGCAAGTAAAACCTCTACAAATGTGGTAAAATCGATA
AGGATCTTCCTAGAGCATGGCTACGTAGATAAGTAGCATGGCGGGTTAATCATTAACTACAAGGAACCCC
TAGTGATGGAGTTGGCCACTCCCTCTCTGCGCGCTCGCTCGCTCACTGAGGCCGGGCGACCAAAGGTCGC
CCGACGCCCGGGCTTTGCCCGGGCGGCCTCAGTGAGCGAGCGAGCGCGCAGCCTTAATTAACCTAATTCA
CTGGCCGTCGTTTTACAACGTCGTGACTGGGAAAACCCTGGCGTTACCCAACTTAATCGCCTTGCAGCAC
ATCCCCCTTTCGCCAGCTGGCGTAATAGCGAAGAGGCCCGCACCGATCGCCCTTCCCAACAGTTGCGCAG
CCTGAATGGCGAATGGG
[124 nt withheld, positions 3518-3641]
C
[91 nt withheld, positions 3643-3733]
A
[49 nt withheld, positions 3735-3783]
CCTTTGACGTTGGAGTCCACGTTCTTT
[37 nt withheld, positions 3811-3847]
ACCCTATCTCGGTCTATTCTTTTGATTTATAAGGGATTTTGCCGATTTCGGCCTATTGGTTAAAAAATGA
GCTGATTTAACAAAAATTTAACGCGAATTTTAACAAAATATTAACGCTTACAATTTAGGTGGCACTTTTC
GGGGAAATGTGCGCGGAACCCCTATTTGTTTATTTTTCTAAATACATTCAAATATGTATCCGCTCATGAG
ACAATAACCCTGATAAATGCTTCAATAATATTGAAAAAGGAAGAGTATGAGTATTCAACATTTCCGTGTC
GCCCTTATTCCCTTTTTTGCGGCATTTTGCCTTCCTGTTTTTGCTCACCCAGAAACGCTGGTGAAAGTAA
AAGATGCTGAAGATCAGTTGGGTGCACGAGTGGGTTACATCGAACTGGATCTCAACAGCGGTAAGATCCT
TGAGAGTTTTCGCCCCGAAGAACGTTTTCCAATGATGAGCACTTTTAAAGTTCTGCTATGTGGCGCGGTA
TTATCCCGTATTGACGCCGGGCAAGAGCAACTCGGTCGCCGCATACACTATTCTCAGAATGACTTGGTTG
AGTACTCACCAGTCACAGAAAAGCATCTTACGGATGGCATGACAGTAAGAGAATTATGCAGTGCTGCCAT
AACCATGAGTGATAACACTGCGGCCAACTTACTTCTGACAACGATCGGAGGACCGAAGGAGCTAACCGCT
TTTTTGCACAACATGGGGGATCATGTAACTCGCCTTGATCGTTGGGAACCGGAGCTGAATGAAGCCATAC
CAAACGACGAGCGTGACACCACGATGCCTGTAGCAATGGCAACAACGTTGCGCAAACTATTAACTGGCGA
ACTACTTACTCTAGCTTCCCGGCAACAATTAATAGACTGGATGGAGGCGGATAAAGTTGCAGGACCACTT
CTGCGCTCGGCCCTTCCGGCTGGCTGGTTTATTGCTGATAAATCTGGAGCCGGTGAGCGTGGGTCTCGCG
GTATCATTGCAGCACTGGGGCCAGATGGTAAGCCCTCCCGTATCGTAGTTATCTACACGACGGGGAGTCA
GGCAACTATGGATGAACGAAATAGACAGATCGCTGAGATAGGTGCCTCACTGATTAAGCATTGGTAACTG
TCAGACCAAGTTTACTCATATATACTTTAGATTGATTTAAAACTTCATTTTTAATTTAAAAGGATCTAGG
TGAAGATCCTTTTTGATAATCTCATGACCAAAATCCCTTAACGTGAGTTTTCGTTCCACTGAGCGTCAGA
CCCCGTAGAAAAGATCAAAGGATCTTCTTGAGATCCTTTTTTTCTGCGCGTAATCTGCTGCTTGCAAACA
AAAAAACCACCGCTACCAGCGGTGGTTTGTTTGCCGGATCAAGAGCTACCAACTCTTTTTCCGAAGGTAA
CTGGCTTCAGCAGAGCGCAGATACCAAATACTGTTCTTCTAGTGTAGCCGTAGTTAGGCCACCACTTCAA
GAACTCTGTAGCACCGCCTACATACCTCGCTCTGCTAATCCTGTTACCAGTGGCTGCTGCCAGTGGCGAT
AAGTCGTGTCTTACCGGGTTGGACTCAAGACGATAGTTACCGGATAAGGCGCAGCGGTCGGGCTGAACGG
GGGGTTCGTGCACACAGCCCAGCTTGGAGCGAACGACCTACACCGAACTGAGATACCTACAGCGTGAGCT
ATGAGAAAGCGCCACGCTTCCCGAAGGGAGAAAGGCGGACAGGTATCCGGTAAGCGGCAGGGTCGGAACA
GGAGAGCGCACGAGGGAGCTTCCAGGGGGAAACGCCTGGTATCTTTATAGTCCTGTCGGGTTTCGCCACC
TCTGACTTGAGCGTCGATTTTTGTGATGCTCGTCAGGGGGGCGGAGCCTATGGAAAAACGCCAGCAACGC
GGCCTTTTTACGGTTCCTGGCCTTTTGCTGGCCTTTTGCTCACATGTTCTTTCCTGCGTTATCCCCTGAT
TCTGTGGATAACCGTATTACCGCCTTTGAGTGAGCTGATACCGCTCGCCGCAGCCGAACGACCGAGCGCA
GCGAGTCAGTGAGCGAGGAAGCGGAAG
Features (pLannotate 1.2.2; 16 found; start..end, strand, type, name):
      2..94      +  CDS            lacI (fragment): lac repressor; lacI; The lac repressor binds to the lac operator to inhibit transcription in E. coli. This inhibition can be relieved by adding lactose or isopropyl-β-D-thiogalactopyranoside (IPTG).
    107..128     +  protein_bind   CAP binding site: CAP binding activates transcription in the presence of cAMP. E. coli catabolite activator protein
    143..173     +  promoter       lac promoter: promoter for the E. coli lac operon
    181..197     +  protein_bind   lac operator: The lac repressor binds to the lac operator to inhibit transcription in E. coli. This inhibition can be relieved by adding lactose or isopropyl-β-D-thiogalactopyranoside (IPTG). lac repressor encoded by lacI
    258..388     -  repeat_region  AAV2 ITR (fragment): inverted terminal repeat of adeno-associated virus serotype 2 inverted
   1239..1371    +  intron         chimeric intron: chimera between introns from human β-globin and immunoglobulin heavy chain genes
   1416..1434    +  promoter       T7 promoter: promoter for bacteriophage T7 RNA polymerase
   1457..2887    +  CDS            tdTomato: tandem dimeric (pseudo-monomeric) derivative of DsRed (Shaner et al., 2004) mammalian codon-optimized
   2929..3050    -  polyA_signal   SV40 poly(A) signal: SV40 polyadenylation signal
   3073..3141    -  CDS            large T antigen (fragment): large T antigen from SV40 (simian virus 40)
   3212..3342    +  repeat_region  AAV2 ITR (fragment): inverted terminal repeat of adeno-associated virus serotype 2 inverted
   3356..3513    +  CDS            lacZα (fragment): LacZα fragment of β-galactosidase; lacZ fragment
   3518..3946    +  rep_origin     f1 ori (sequence partly withheld): f1 bacteriophage origin of replication; arrow indicates direction of (+) strand synthesis
   3999..4103    +  promoter       AmpR promoter: bla
   4104..4964    +  CDS            AmpR: β-lactamase; bla; confers resistance to ampicillin, carbenicillin, and related antibiotics
   5135..5723    +  rep_origin     ori: high-copy-number ColE1/pMB1/pBR322/pUC origin of replication
