[The description below was written by a language model from this plasmid's Addgene catalogue record and pLannotate feature annotations shown in this document.]
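Description:
pZac2.1 gfaABC1D-tdTomato is an adeno-associated virus (AAV) transfer plasmid built on the pZac 2.1 backbone for expressing the red fluorescent protein tdTomato in mammalian cells, either by direct transfection or after packaging into recombinant AAV. The sequenced plasmid is about 5.9 kb and is maintained in E. coli through a high-copy ColE1/pUC-type origin with ampicillin selection (β-lactamase under its own promoter). The backbone also carries an f1 phage origin and remnants of a lac/lacZα cloning region (lacI fragment, CAP site, lac promoter and operator), which play no part in the mammalian payload.

The expression cassette sits between two AAV2 inverted terminal repeats, the cis elements needed for replication and encapsidation of the vector genome when Rep, Cap and helper functions are supplied in trans. Both are annotated as fragments. The construct name indicates that transcription is driven by gfaABC1D, a compact GFAP-derived promoter commonly used to restrict expression to astrocytes. This promoter was not annotated in the feature table, but an unannotated stretch of roughly 850 bp between the upstream ITR and the chimeric intron is where it would be expected to lie. Downstream follow a chimeric β-globin/immunoglobulin intron, which generally enhances mRNA processing and expression, a short T7 promoter, the mammalian codon-optimized tdTomato coding sequence (a tandem-dimer DsRed derivative), and an SV40 polyadenylation signal with an adjoining large T antigen fragment.

The associated publication concerns imaging astrocytes using AAV-delivered reporters, so this construct fits use as a cytosolic red marker for labelling astrocyte morphology and territories. The record also notes availability as an AAV5 viral preparation.
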