Addgene plasmid #44332: pZac2.1 gfaABC1D-tdTomato
Depositing lab: Baljit Khakh. Depositing organization: University of California, Los Angeles (UCLA). Publication: Imaging calcium microdomains within entire astrocyte territories and endfeet with GCaMPs expressed using adeno-associated viruses. Shigetomi E, Bushong EA, Haustein MD, Tong X, Jackson-Weaver O, Kracun S, Xu J, Sofroniew MV, Ellisman MH, Khakh BS. J Gen Physiol. 2013 Apr 15. 10.1085/jgp.201210949 PubMed 23589582.
Backbone
  Vector backbone: pZac 2.1
  Vector type: Mammalian Expression, AAV ; Adeno-Associated Virus ()
Growth in bacteria
  Bacterial resistance: Ampicillin, 100 μg/mL
  Growth temperature: 37°C
  Growth strain: DH5alpha
  Copy number: High Copy
Gene/Insert
  Gene/Insert name: tdTomato
Terms and licenses: Academic/Nonprofit Terms; Industry Terms: Not Available to Industry
How to cite: pZac2.1 gfaABC1D-tdTomato was a gift from Baljit Khakh (Addgene plasmid # 44332 ; http://n2t.net/addgene:44332 ; RRID:Addgene_44332) For viral preps, please replace (Addgene plasmid # 44332) in the above sentence with: (Addgene viral prep # 44332-AAV5)
