>Addgene plasmid #44332 | pZac2.1 gfaABC1D-tdTomato | addgene partial sequence | sequence record 62548 | EBV-rev 5'-GTGGTTTGTCCAAACTCATC-3'
CGGCCGCCCGGGTCGACTCTAGAATCTACTTGTACAGCTCGTCCATGCCGTACAGGAACAGGTGGTGGCG
GCCCTCGGAGCGCTCGTACTGTTCCACGATGGTGTAGTCCTCGTTGTGGGAGGTGATGTCCAGCTTGGTG
TCCACGTAGTAGTAGCCGGGCAGTTGCACGGGCTTCTTGGCCATGTAGATGGTCTTGAACTCCACCAGGT
AGTGGCCGCCGTCCTTCAGCTTCAGGGCCTGGTGGATCTCGCCCTTCAGCACGCCGTCGCGGGGGTACAG
GCGCTCGGTGGAGGCCTCCCAGCCCATGGTCTTCTTCTGCATTACGGGGCCGTCGGGGGGGAAGTTGGTG
CCGCGCATCTTCACCTTGTAGATCAGCGTGCCGTCCTGCAGGGAGGAGTCCTGGGTCACGGTCACCAGAC
CGCCGTCCTCGAAGTTCATCACGCGCTCCCACTTGAAGCCCTCGGGGAAGGACAGCTTCTTGTAATCGGG
GATGTCGGCGGGGTGCTTCACGTACGCCTTGGAGCCGTACATGAACTGGGGGGACAGGATGTCCCAGGCG
AAGGGCAGGGGGCCGCCCTTGGTCACCTTCAGCTTGGCGGTCTGGGTGCCCTCGTAGGGGCGGCCCTCGC
CCTCGCCCTCGATCTCGAACTCGTGGCCGTTCATGGAGCCCTCCATGCGCACCTTGAAGCGCATGAACTC
TTTGATGACGGCCATGTTGTTGTCCTCGGAGGAGGCGGTGCCGGAGCTGCCGCTGCCGGTGCTGCCGGTG
CCATGCC
