>Addgene plasmid #44332 | pZac2.1 gfaABC1D-tdTomato | addgene partial sequence | sequence record 62549 | T7 5'-TAATACGACTCACTATAGGG-3'
GCGAGGAGGTCATCAAAGAGTTCATGCGCTTCAAGGTGCGCATGGAGGGCTCCATGAACGGCCACGAGTT
CGAGATCGAGGGCGAGGGCGAGGGCCGCCCCTACGAGGGCACCCAGACCGCCAAGCTGAAGGTGACCAAG
GGCGGCCCCCTGCCCTTCGCCTGGGACATCCTGTCCCCCCAGTTCATGTACGGCTCCAAGGCGTACGTGA
AGCACCCCGCCGACATCCCCGATTACAAGAAGCTGTCCTTCCCCGAGGGCTTCAAGTGGGAGCGCGTGAT
GAACTTCGAGGACGGCGGTCTGGTGACCGTGACCCAGGACTCCTCCCTGCAGGACGGCACGCTGATCTAC
AAGGTGAAGATGCGCGGCACCAACTTCCCCCCCGACGGCCCCGTAATGCAGAAGAAGACCATGGGCTGGG
AGGCCTCCACCGAGCGCCTGTACCCCCGCGACGGCGTGCTGAAGGGCGAGATCCACCAGGCCCTGAAGCT
GAAGGACGGCGGCCACTACCTGGTGGAGTTCAAGACCATCTACATGGCCAAGAAGCCCGTGCAACTGCCC
GGCTACTACTACGTGGACACCAAGCTGGACATCACCTCCCACAACGAGGACTACACCATCGTGGAACAGT
ACGAGCGCTCCGAGGGCCGCCACCACCTGTTCCTGGGGCATGGCACCGGCAGCACCGGCAGCGGCAGCTC
